Addgene plasmid #154305: pUC19/DdmRuby3
Purpose: cloned with the codon-optimized mRuby3 gene for expression in Dictyostelium discoideum
Depositing lab: Shigehiko Yumura. Depositing organization: Yamaguchi University. Publication: An improved molecular tool for screening bacterial colonies using GFP expression enhanced by a Dictyostelium sequence. Kondo T, Yumura S. Biotechniques. 2020 Feb;68(2):91-95. doi: 10.2144/btn-2019-0127. Epub 2019 Dec 11. PubMed 31825246.
Backbone
  Vector backbone: pUC19
  Vector type: Bacterial Expression
Growth in bacteria
  Bacterial resistance: Ampicillin, 100 μg/mL
  Growth temperature: 37°C
  Growth strain: DH5alpha
  Copy number: High Copy
Gene/Insert
  Gene/Insert name: mRuby3
  Species: Synthetic
  Insert size (bp): 729
  Cloning method: Restriction Enzyme; 5′ cloning site XbaI-BglII (not destroyed); 3′ cloning site BamHI (not destroyed)
  Sequencing primers: 5′ M13R; 3′ M13F
Terms and licenses: Academic/Nonprofit Terms; Industry Terms: Not Available to Industry
How to cite: pUC19/DdmRuby3 was a gift from Shigehiko Yumura (Addgene plasmid # 154305 ; http://n2t.net/addgene:154305 ; RRID:Addgene_154305)
