[The description below was written by a language model from this plasmid's Addgene catalogue record and pLannotate feature annotations shown in this document.]
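Description:
pUC19/DdmRuby3 is a small (about 3.4 kb) high-copy bacterial plasmid built on the pUC19 cloning vector. It carries a synthetic mRuby3 coding sequence whose codon usage has been optimized for expression in the social amoeba Dictyostelium discoideum. It replicates in E. coli from the pUC-type ColE1/pMB1 origin and is selected with ampicillin through the β-lactamase (AmpR) gene and its own promoter. The short annotated fragments of bom, rop and lacI are remnants of the pUC/pBR322 lineage, not functional genes.

The mRuby3 insert, recorded as 729 bp, encodes a constitutively fluorescent red protein derived from Entacmaea quadricolor. It sits within the pUC19 multiple cloning site, between an XbaI-BglII junction on the 5′ side and a BamHI site on the 3′ side. All of these sites are retained, so the cassette can be excised and moved into other vectors. The insert splits the polylinker and lies in the same orientation as the upstream CAP binding site, lac promoter and lac operator, with the remaining lacZα fragment downstream. This arrangement can give lac-driven expression of the red protein in E. coli, consistent with the "bacterial expression" classification.

No Dictyostelium promoter, terminator, selection marker or replication element is annotated. The plasmid therefore appears to serve as a source of the codon-optimized mRuby3 gene for subcloning into Dictyostelium expression vectors, not as a construct that expresses directly in the amoeba. The associated publication concerns fluorescent-protein-based screening of bacterial colonies, but the record does not state this plasmid's specific role in that work.
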