Features (pLannotate 1.2.2; 13 found; start..end, strand, type, name):
    105..126     +  protein_bind   CAP binding site: CAP binding activates transcription in the presence of cAMP. E. coli catabolite activator protein
    141..171     +  promoter       lac promoter: promoter for the E. coli lac operon
    179..195     +  protein_bind   lac operator: The lac repressor binds to the lac operator to inhibit transcription in E. coli. This inhibition can be relieved by adding lactose or isopropyl-β-D-thiogalactopyranoside (IPTG). lac repressor encoded by lacI
    232..266     -  misc_feature   MCS (fragment): pUC18/19 multiple cloning site
    268..978     +  CDS            mRuby3: mRuby3 is a basic (constitutively fluorescent) red fluorescent protein published in 2016, derived from Entacmaea quadricolor. It has low acid sensitivity.
    981..1008    -  misc_feature   MCS (fragment): pUC18/19 multiple cloning site
   1005..1162    +  CDS            lacZα (fragment): LacZα fragment of β-galactosidase; lacZ fragment
   1168..1267    -  misc_feature   bom (fragment): basis of mobility region from pBR322
   1369..1404    -  CDS            rop (fragment): Rop protein, which maintains plasmids at low copy number; rop
   1499..1603    +  promoter       AmpR promoter: bla
   1604..2464    +  CDS            AmpR: β-lactamase; bla; confers resistance to ampicillin, carbenicillin, and related antibiotics
   2635..3223    +  rep_origin     ori: high-copy-number ColE1/pMB1/pBR322/pUC origin of replication
   3406..92      +  CDS            lacI (fragment) (across the origin): lac repressor; lacI; The lac repressor binds to the lac operator to inhibit transcription in E. coli. This inhibition can be relieved by adding lactose or isopropyl-β-D-thiogalactopyranoside (IPTG).
>Addgene plasmid #154305 | pUC19/DdmRuby3 | addgene full sequence | sequence record 307549 | Addgene NGS Result
CGCCCAATACGCAAACCGCCTCTCCCCGCGCGTTGGCCGATTCATTAATGCAGCTGGCACGACAGGTTTC
CCGACTGGAAAGCGGGCAGTGAGCGCAACGCAATTAATGTGAGTTAGCTCACTCATTAGGCACCCCAGGC
TTTACACTTTATGCTTCCGGCTCGTATGTTGTGTGGAATTGTGAGCGGATAACAATTTCACACAGGAAAC
AGCTATGACCATGATTACGCCAAGCTTGCATGCCTGCAGGTCGACTCTAGAAGATCTATGGTAAGTAAGG
GAGAGGAATTAATAAAAGAAAATATGCGTATGAAGGTTGTTATGGAAGGATCAGTAAATGGACACCAATT
CAAGTGTACTGGTGAGGGAGAGGGTAGACCATACGAGGGAGTACAAACCATGAGAATAAAGGTTATCGAA
GGTGGACCATTGCCTTTTGCCTTCGATATTTTAGCTACAAGTTTCATGTATGGTTCTCGTACATTTATTA
AATATCCAGCAGATATACCAGATTTTTTCAAACAATCTTTTCCTGAGGGATTTACTTGGGAGAGAGTAAC
CAGATATGAAGATGGTGGAGTTGTTACAGTTACACAAGATACCAGTTTGGAAGATGGAGAGTTAGTTTAC
AATGTAAAAGTAAGAGGAGTAAATTTCCCAAGTAATGGTCCAGTAATGCAAAAGAAGACAAAGGGTTGGG
AACCAAATACCGAAATGATGTATCCTGCTGATGGAGGTTTAAGAGGATATACAGATATAGCATTGAAGGT
TGATGGTGGTGGACATTTACATTGTAATTTCGTAACCACCTACCGTTCAAAAAAGACCGTAGGTAATATA
AAGATGCCAGGAGTACATGCTGTAGATCATAGATTGGAGAGAATAGAAGAGTCAGATAATGAGACTTATG
TAGTACAAAGAGAAGTTGCCGTAGCCAAATACAGTAATCTTGGAGGTGGTATGGACGAGCTGTACAAGTA
AGGATCCCCGGGTACCGAGCTCGAATTCACTGGCCGTCGTTTTACAACGTCGTGACTGGGAAAACCCTGG
CGTTACCCAACTTAATCGCCTTGCAGCACATCCCCCTTTCGCCAGCTGGCGTAATAGCGAAGAGGCCCGC
ACCGATCGCCCTTCCCAACAGTTGCGCAGCCTGAATGGCGAATGGCGCCTGATGCGGTATTTTCTCCTTA
CGCATCTGTGCGGTATTTCACACCGCATATGGTGCACTCTCAGTACAATCTGCTCTGATGCCGCATAGTT
AAGCCAGCCCCGACACCCGCCAACACCCGCTGACGCGCCCTGACGGGCTTGTCTGCTCCCGGCATCCGCT
TACAGACAAGCTGTGACCGTCTCCGGGAGCTGCATGTGTCAGAGGTTTTCACCGTCATCACCGAAACGCG
CGAGACGAAAGGGCCTCGTGATACGCCTATTTTTATAGGTTAATGTCATGATAATAATGGTTTCTTAGAC
GTCAGGTGGCACTTTTCGGGGAAATGTGCGCGGAACCCCTATTTGTTTATTTTTCTAAATACATTCAAAT
ATGTATCCGCTCATGAGACAATAACCCTGATAAATGCTTCAATAATATTGAAAAAGGAAGAGTATGAGTA
TTCAACATTTCCGTGTCGCCCTTATTCCCTTTTTTGCGGCATTTTGCCTTCCTGTTTTTGCTCACCCAGA
AACGCTGGTGAAAGTAAAAGATGCTGAAGATCAGTTGGGTGCACGAGTGGGTTACATCGAACTGGATCTC
AACAGCGGTAAGATCCTTGAGAGTTTTCGCCCCGAAGAACGTTTTCCAATGATGAGCACTTTTAAAGTTC
TGCTATGTGGCGCGGTATTATCCCGTATTGACGCCGGGCAAGAGCAACTCGGTCGCCGCATACACTATTC
TCAGAATGACTTGGTTGAGTACTCACCAGTCACAGAAAAGCATCTTACGGATGGCATGACAGTAAGAGAA
TTATGCAGTGCTGCCATAACCATGAGTGATAACACTGCGGCCAACTTACTTCTGACAACGATCGGAGGAC
CGAAGGAGCTAACCGCTTTTTTGCACAACATGGGGGATCATGTAACTCGCCTTGATCGTTGGGAACCGGA
GCTGAATGAAGCCATACCAAACGACGAGCGTGACACCACGATGCCTGTAGCAATGGCAACAACGTTGCGC
AAACTATTAACTGGCGAACTACTTACTCTAGCTTCCCGGCAACAATTAATAGACTGGATGGAGGCGGATA
AAGTTGCAGGACCACTTCTGCGCTCGGCCCTTCCGGCTGGCTGGTTTATTGCTGATAAATCTGGAGCCGG
TGAGCGTGGGTCTCGCGGTATCATTGCAGCACTGGGGCCAGATGGTAAGCCCTCCCGTATCGTAGTTATC
TACACGACGGGGAGTCAGGCAACTATGGATGAACGAAATAGACAGATCGCTGAGATAGGTGCCTCACTGA
TTAAGCATTGGTAACTGTCAGACCAAGTTTACTCATATATACTTTAGATTGATTTAAAACTTCATTTTTA
ATTTAAAAGGATCTAGGTGAAGATCCTTTTTGATAATCTCATGACCAAAATCCCTTAACGTGAGTTTTCG
TTCCACTGAGCGTCAGACCCCGTAGAAAAGATCAAAGGATCTTCTTGAGATCCTTTTTTTCTGCGCGTAA
TCTGCTGCTTGCAAACAAAAAAACCACCGCTACCAGCGGTGGTTTGTTTGCCGGATCAAGAGCTACCAAC
TCTTTTTCCGAAGGTAACTGGCTTCAGCAGAGCGCAGATACCAAATACTGTTCTTCTAGTGTAGCCGTAG
TTAGGCCACCACTTCAAGAACTCTGTAGCACCGCCTACATACCTCGCTCTGCTAATCCTGTTACCAGTGG
CTGCTGCCAGTGGCGATAAGTCGTGTCTTACCGGGTTGGACTCAAGACGATAGTTACCGGATAAGGCGCA
GCGGTCGGGCTGAACGGGGGGTTCGTGCACACAGCCCAGCTTGGAGCGAACGACCTACACCGAACTGAGA
TACCTACAGCGTGAGCTATGAGAAAGCGCCACGCTTCCCGAAGGGAGAAAGGCGGACAGGTATCCGGTAA
GCGGCAGGGTCGGAACAGGAGAGCGCACGAGGGAGCTTCCAGGGGGAAACGCCTGGTATCTTTATAGTCC
TGTCGGGTTTCGCCACCTCTGACTTGAGCGTCGATTTTTGTGATGCTCGTCAGGGGGGCGGAGCCTATGG
AAAAACGCCAGCAACGCGGCCTTTTTACGGTTCCTGGCCTTTTGCTGGCCTTTTGCTCACATGTTCTTTC
CTGCGTTATCCCCTGATTCTGTGGATAACCGTATTACCGCCTTTGAGTGAGCTGATACCGCTCGCCGCAG
CCGAACGACCGAGCGCAGCGAGTCAGTGAGCGAGGAAGCGGAAGAG
